>Addgene plasmid #171610 | p15a-AsCas12f-apmR | addgene full sequence | sequence record 341487 | Addgene NGS Result
TGGCTGGTTGGCGTACTGTTGTGGTAAATACCCATATGGACAGTTTTCCCTTTGATATGTAACGGTGAAC
AGTTGTTCTACTTTTGTTTGTTAGTCTTGATGCTTCACTGATAGATACAAGAGCGTCGGGTGATGCTGCC
AACTTACTGATTTAGTGTATGATGGTGTTTTTGAGGTGCTCCAGTGGCTTCTGTTTCTATCAGCTGTCCC
TCCTGTTCAGCTACTGACGGGGTGGTGCGTAACGGCAAAAGCACCGCCGGACATCAGCGCTAGCGGAGTG
TATACTGGCTTACTATGTTGGCACTGATGAGGGTGTCAGTGAAGTGCTTCATGTGGCAGGAGAAAAAAGG
CTGCACCGGTGCGTCAGCAGAATATGTGATACAGGATATATTCCGCTTCCTCGCTCACTGACTCGCTACG
CTCGGTCGTTCGACTGCGGCGAGCGGAAATGGCTTACGAACGGGGCGGAGATTTCCTGGAAGATGCCAGG
AAGATACTTAACAGGGAAGTGAGAGGGCCGCGGCAAAGCCGTTTTTCCATAGGCTCCGCCCCCCTGACAA
GCATCACGAAATCTGACGCTCAAATCAGTGGTGGCGAAACCCGACAGGACTATAAAGATACCAGGCGTTT
CCCCCTGGCGGCTCCCTCGTGCGCTCTCCTGTTCCTGCCTTTCGGTTTACCGGTGTCATTCCGCTGTTAT
GGCCGCGTTTGTCTCATTCCACGCCTGACACTCAGTTCCGGGTAGGCAGTTCGCTCCAAGCTGGACTGTA
TGCACGAACCCCCCGTTCAGTCCGACCGCTGCGCCTTATCCGGTAACTATCGTCTTGAGTCCAACCCGGA
AAGACATGCAAAAGCACCACTGGCAGCAGCCACTGGTAATTGATTTAGAGGAGTTAGTCTTGAAGTCATG
CGCCGGTTAAGGCTAAACTGAAAGGACAAGTTTTGGTGACTGCGCTCCTCCAAGCCAGTTACCTCGGTTC
AAAGAGTTGGTAGCTCAGAGAACCTTCGAAAAACCGCCCTGCAAGGCGGTTTTTTCGTTTTCAGAGCAAG
AGATTACGCGCAGACCAAAACGATCTCAAGAAGATCATCTTATTAATCAGATAAAATATTTCTAGATTTC
AGTGCAATTTATCTCTTCAAATGTAGCACCTGAAGTCAGCCCCATACGATATAAGTTGTGACGTAAAATG
AGACGTTGATCGGCACGTAAGAGGTTCCAACTTTCACCATAATGAAATAAGATCACTACCGGGCGTATTT
TTTGAGTTATCGAGATTTTCAGGAGCTAAGGAAGCTAAAATGGAGAAAAAAATCACTGGATATACCACCG
TTGATATATCCCAATGGCATCGTAAAGAACATTTTGAGGCATTTCAGTCAGTTGCTCAATGTACCTATAA
CCAGACCGTTCAGCTGGGTCATCCACCGGATCAATTCCCCTGCTCGCGCAGGCTGGGTGCCAAGCTCTCG
GGTAACATCAAGGCCCGATCCTTGGAGCCCTTGCCCTCCCGCACGATGATCGTGCCGTGATCGAAATCCA
GATCCTTGACCCGCAGTTGCAAACCCTCACTGATCCGGCTCACGGTAACTGATGCCGTATTTGCAGTACC
AGCGTACGGCCCACAGAATGATGTCACGCTGAAAATGCCGGCCTTTGAATGGGTTCATGTGCAGCTCCAT
CAGCAAAAGGGGATGATAAGTTTATCACCACCGACTATTTGCAACAGTGCCGTTGATCGTGCTATGATCG
ACTGATGTCATCAGCGGTGGAGTGCAATGTCGTGCAATACGAATGGCGAAAAGCCGAGCTCATCGGTCAG
CTTCTCAACCTTGGGGTTACCCCCGGCGGTGTGCTGCTGGTCCACAGCTCCTTCCGTAGCGTCCGGCCCC
TCGAAGATGGGCCACTTGGACTGATCGAGGCCCTGCGTGCTGCGCTGGGTCCGGGAGGGACGCTCGTCAT
GCCCTCGTGGTCAGGTCTGGACGACGAGCCGTTCGATCCTGCCACGTCGCCCGTTACACCGGACCTTGGA
GTTGTCTCTGACACATTCTGGCGCCTGCCAAATGTAAAGCGCAGCGCCCATCCATTTGCCTTTGCGGCAG
CGGGGCCACAGGCAGAGCAGATCATCTCTGATCCATTGCCCCTGCCACCTCACTCGCCTGCAAGCCCGGT
CGCCCGTGTCCATGAACTCGATGGGCAGGTACTTCTCCTCGGCGTGGGACACGATGCCAACACGACGCTG
CATCTTGCCGAGTTGATGGCAAAGGTTCCCTATGGGGTGCCGAGACACTGCACCATTCTTCAGGATGGCA
AGTTGGTACGCGTCGATTATCTCGAGAATGACCACTGCTGTGAGCGCTTTGCCTTGGCGGACAGGTGGCT
CAAGGAGAAGAGCCTTCAGAAGGAAGGTCCAGTCGGTCATGCCTTTGCTCGGTTGATCCGCTCCCGCGAC
ATTGTGGCGACAGCCCTGGGTCAACTGGGCCGAGATCCGTTGATCTTCCTGCATCCGCCAGAGGCGGGAT
GCGAAGAATGCGATGCCGCTCGCCAGTCGATTGGCTGAGCTCATGAGCGGAGAACGAGATGACGTTGGAG
GGGCAAGGTCGCGCTGATTGCTGGGGCAACACGTGAAAGGCGAGATCACCAAGGTAGTCGGCAAATAATG
TCTAACGGTACCCGGGGATCCTCTAGAGTCGACCTGCATAATGTGCCTGTCAAATGGACGAAGCAGGGAT
TCTGCAAACCCTATGCTACTCCGTCAAGCCGTCAATTGTCTGATTCGTTACCAATTATGACAACTTGACG
GCTACATCATTCACTTTTTCTTCACAACCGGCACGGAACTCGCTCGGGCTGGCCCCGGTGCATTTTTTAA
ATACCCGCGAGAAATAGAGTTGATCGTCAAAACCAACATTGCGACCGACGGTGGCGATAGGCATCCGGGT
GGTGCTCAAAAGCAGCTTCGCCTGGCTGATACGTTGGTCCTCGCGCCAGCTTAAGACGCTAATCCCTAAC
TGCTGGCGGAAAAGATGTGACAGACGCGACGGCGACAAGCAAACATGCTGTGCGACGCTGGCGATATCAA
AATTGCTGTCTGCCAGGTGATCGCTGATGTACTGACAAGCCTCGCGTACCCGATTATCCATCGGTGGATG
GAGCGACTCGTTAATCGCTTCCATGCGCCGCAGTAACAATTGCTCAAGCAGATTTATCGCCAGCAGCTCC
GAATAGCGCCCTTCCCCTTGCCCGGCGTTAATGATTTGCCCAAACAGGTCGCTGAAATGCGGCTGGTGCG
CTTCATCCGGGCGAAAGAACCCCGTATTGGCAAATATTGACGGCCAGTTAAGCCATTCATGCCAGTAGGC
GCGCGGACGAAAGTAAACCCACTGGTGATACCATTCGCGAGCCTCCGGATGACGACCGTAGTGATGAATC
TCTCCTGGCGGGAACAGCAAAATATCACCCGGTCGGCAAACAAATTCTCGTCCCTGATTTTTCACCACCC
CCTGACCGCGAATGGTGAGATTGAGAATATAACCTTTCATTCCCAGCGGTCGGTCGATAAAAAAATCGAG
ATAACCGTTGGCCTCAATCGGCGTTAAACCCGCCACCAGATGGGCATTAAACGAGTATCCCGGCAGCAGG
GGATCATTTTGCGCTTCAGCCATACTTTTCATACTCCCGCCATTCAGAGAAGAAACCAATTGTCCATATT
GCATCAGACATTGCCGTCACTGCGTCTTTTACTGGCTCTTCTCGCTAACCAAACCGGTAACCCCGCTTAT
TAAAAGCATTCTGTAACAAAGCGGGACCAAAGCCATGACAAAAACGCGTAACAAAAGTGTCTATAATCAC
GGCAGAAAAGTCCACATTGATTATTTGCACGGCGTCACACTTTGCTATGCCATAGCATTTTTATCCATAA
GATTAGCGGATCCTACCTGACGCTTTTTATCGCAACTCTCTACTGTTTCTCCATACCCGTTTTTTTGGGC
TAGCGAAAAGATGTTTCGTGAAGCCGTCGACGCTTATAAAAAATGGATATTAATACTGAAACTGAGATCA
AGCAAAAGCATTCACTAACCCCCTTTCCTGTTTTCCTAATCAGCCCGGCATTTCGCGGGCGATATTTTCA
CAGCTATTTCAGGAGTTCAGCCATGAACGCTTATTACATTCAGGATCGTCTTGAGGCTCAGAGCTGGGCG
CGTCACTACCAGCAGCTCGCCCGTGAAGAGAAAGAGGCAGAACTGGCAGACGACATGGAAAAAGGCCTGC
CCCAGCACCTGTTTGAATCGCTATGCATCGATCATTTGCAACGCCACGGGGCCAGCAAAAAATCCATTAC
CCGTGCGTTTGATGACGATGTTGAGTTTCAGGAGCGCATGGCAGAACACATCCGGTACATGGTTGAAACC
ATTGCTCACCACCAGGTTGATATTGATTCAGAGGTATAAAACGAATGAGTACTGCACTCGCAACGCTGGC
TGGGAAGCTGGCTGAACGTGTCGGCATGGATTCTGTCGACCCACAGGAACTGATCACCACTCTTCGCCAG
ACGGCATTTAAAGGTGATGCCAGCGATGCGCAGTTCATCGCATTACTGATCGTTGCCAACCAGTACGGCC
TTAATCCGTGGACGAAAGAAATTTACGCCTTTCCTGATAAGCAGAATGGCATCGTTCCGGTGGTGGGCGT
TGATGGCTGGTCCCGCATCATCAATGAAAACCAGCAGTTTGATGGCATGGACTTTGAGCAGGACAATGAA
TCCTGTACATGCCGGATTTACCGCAAGGACCGTAATCATCCGATCTGCGTTACCGAATGGATGGATGAAT
GCCGCCGCGAACCATTCAAAACTCGCGAAGGCAGAGAAATCACGGGGCCGTGGCAGTCGCATCCCAAACG
GATGTTACGTCATAAAGCCATGATTCAGTGTGCCCGTCTGGCCTTCGGATTTGCTGGTATCTATGACAAG
GATGAAGCCGAGCGCATTGTCGAAAATACTGCATACACTGCAGAACGTCAGCCGGAACGCGACATCACTC
CGGTTAACGATGAAACCATGCAGGAGATTAACACTCTGCTGATCGCCCTGGATAAAACATGGGATGACGA
CTTATTGCCGCTCTGTTCCCAGATATTTCGCCGCGACATTCGTGCATCGTCAGAACTGACACAGGCCGAA
GCAGTAAAAGCTCTTGGATTCCTGAAACAGAAAGCCGCAGAGCAGAAGGTGGCAGCATGACACCGGACAT
TATCCTGCAGCGTACCGGGATCGATGTGAGAGCTGTCGAACAGGGGGAAGATGCGTGGCACAAATTACGG
CTCGGCGTCATCACCGCTTCAGAAGTTCACAACGTGATAGCAAAACCCCGCTCCGGAAAGAAGTGGCCTG
ACATGAAAATGTCCTACTTCCACACCCTGCTTGCTGAGGTTTGCACCGGTGTGGCTCCGGAAGTTAACGC
TAAAGCACTGGCCTGGGGAAAACAGTACGAGAACGACGCCAGAACCCTGTTTGAATTCACTTCCGGCGTG
AATGTTACTGAATCCCCGATCATCTATCGCGACGAAAGTATGCGTACCGCCTGCTCTCCCGATGGTTTAT
GCAGTGACGGCAACGGCCTTGAACTGAAATGCCCGTTTACCTCCCGGGATTTCATGAAGTTCCGGCTCGG
TGGTTTCGAGGCCATAAAGTCAGCTTACATGGCCCAGGTGCAGTACAGCATGTGGGTGACGCGAAAAAAT
GCCTGGTACTTTGCCAACTATGACCCGCGTATGAAGCGTGAAGGCCTGCATTATGTCGTGATTGAGCGGG
ATGAGAAGTACATGGCGAGTTTTGACGAGATCGTGCCGGAGTTCATCGAAAAAATGGACGAGGCACTGGC
TGAAATTGGTTTTGTATTTGGGGAGCAATGGCGATGACGCATCCTCACGATAATAAGCTTCCTGCTGAAC
ATCAAAGGCAAGAAAACATCTGTTGTCAAAGACAGCATCCTTGAACAAGGACAATTAACAGTTAACAAAT
AAAAACGCAAAAGAAAATGCCGATATTGACTACCGGAAGCAGTGTGACCGTGTGCTTCTCAAATGCCTGA
TTCAGGCTGTCTATGTGTGACTGTTGAGCTGTAACAAGTTGTCTCAGGTGTTCAATTTCATGTTCTAGTT
GCTTTGTTTTACTGGTTTCACCTGTTCTATTAGGTGTTACATGCTGTTCATCTGTTACATTGTCGATCTG
TTCATGGTGAACAGCTTTAAATGCACCAAAAACTCGTAAAAGCTCTGATGTATCTATCTTTTTTACACCG
TTTTCATCTGTGCATATAGCTATACTGATTTCGTCAGACTCACAGTCAAACATGCCGGTCAGTTGGCCTG
GTGATGGCGGGATCGTTGTATATTTCTTGACACCTTTTCGGCACCGCCCTAAAATTCTGCGTCCTCATAA
TATATGAGGCGATTTATTACGTGTTTACGAAGCAAAAGCTAAAACCAGGAGCTATTTAATGATCAAAGTT
TACCGTTATGAAATCGTTAAACCGCTGGACCTGGATTGGAAAGAATTCGGCACCATCCTGCGTCAGCTGC
AGCAGGAAACCCGCTTCGCGCTGAACAAAGCAACCCAGCTGGCGTGGGAATGGATGGGTTTCAGCTCTGA
TTACAAAGACAACCATGGCGAATACCCGAAAAGCAAAGACATCCTGGGCTACACCAACGTTCACGGTTAC
GCATACCACACCATCAAAACCAAAGCTTATCGTCTGAACAGCGGCAACCTGAGCCAGACCATCAAACGTG
CGACCGATCGCTTCAAAGCGTACCAGAAAGAAATCCTGCGTGGTGACATGTCCATCCCGTCTTACAAACG
TGATATCCCGCTGGATCTGATCAAAGAAAACATCAGCGTTAACCGTATGAACCACGGTGATTATATCGCT
TCCCTGTCCCTGCTGTCTAACCCGGCGAAACAGGAAATGAACGTTAAACGTAAAATCTCCGTGATTATCA
TCGTTCGTGGCGCGGGTAAAACCATCATGGATCGCATCCTGAGCGGCGAATACCAGGTGAGCGCGAGCCA
GATCATCCACGACGACCGTAAAAACAAATGGTACCTGAACATCTCTTATGATTTCGAACCGCAGACCCGT
GTTCTGGATCTGAACAAAATCATGGGCATCGATCTGGGTGTTGCGGTGGCGGTGTACATGGCGTTCCAGC
ACACCCCGGCGCGCTACAAACTGGAAGGCGGTGAAATCGAAAACTTCCGTCGTCAGGTGGAGTCTCGTCG
CATCTCCATGCTGCGCCAGGGTAAATACGCGGGTGGTGCTCGTGGCGGTCACGGCCGTGATAAACGTATC
AAACCGATCGAACAGCTGCGTGACAAAATCGCTAACTTCCGCGATACCACTAACCACCGTTACTCTCGTT
ACATCGTTGATATGGCTATCAAAGAAGGTTGCGGTACCATTCAGATGGAAGATCTGACCAACATCCGTGA
TATCGGCTCTCGTTTCCTGCAGAACTGGACCTACTACGATCTGCAGCAGAAAATCATCTACAAAGCGGAA
GAAGCGGGCATCAAAGTTATCAAAATTGATCCGCAGTACACCAGCCAGCGTTGCAGCGAATGCGGCAACA
TCGATTCCGGTAACCGTATCGGTCAGGCGATCTTCAAATGCCGTGCTTGCGGCTACGAAGCGAACGCGGA
CTACAACGCAGCTCGTAACATCGCGATCCCGAACATCGATAAAATCATCGCGGAAAGCATCAAATAA
Features (pLannotate 1.2.2; 17 found; start..end, strand, type, name):
    129..272     +  mobile_element IS1 (fragment): prokaryotic transposable element IS1
    391..446     -  rep_origin     RSF ori (fragment): Plasmids containing the RSF 1030 origin of replication can be propagated in E. coli cells that contain additional plasmids with compatible origins.
    534..1079    -  rep_origin     p15A ori: Plasmids containing the medium-copy-number p15A origin of replication can be propagated in E. coli cells that contain a second plasmid with the ColE1 origin.
   1197..1299    +  promoter       cat promoter: promoter of the E. coli cat gene encoding chloramphenicol acetyltransferase
   1300..1417    +  CDS            CmR (fragment): chloramphenicol acetyltransferase; cat; confers resistance to chloramphenicol
   1440..1577    -  CDS            int (fragment): INT2_ECOLX - Protein inferred from homology: Swiss-Prot protein existence level 3. Putative integrase believed to be involved in the insertion of antibiotic resistance genes into plasmids and transposons. From Escherichia coli.
   1755..2555    +  CDS            ApmR: aminoglycoside 3-N-acetyltransferase type IV ; aac(3)IV; confers resistance to apramycin (Paget and Davies, 1996)
   2621..2658    +  CDS            SmR (fragment): aminoglycoside adenylyltransferase (Murphy, 1985); aadA; confers resistance to spectinomycin and streptomycin
   2666..2698    +  misc_feature   MCS (fragment): pUC18/19 multiple cloning site
   2785..3663    -  CDS            araC: L-arabinose regulatory protein; araC
   3690..3974    +  promoter       araBAD promoter: araBAD; promoter of the L-arabinose operon of E. coli; the araC regulatory gene is transcribed in the opposite direction (Guzman et al., 1995)
   4033..4449    +  CDS            Gam: inhibitor of the host RecBCD nuclease in the λ Red system; gam; protects the double-stranded DNA substrate for recombination
   4455..5240    +  CDS            Beta: single-stranded DNA binding recombinase in the λ Red system; bet; mediates pairing of a single-stranded DNA with a complementary target
   5237..5917    +  CDS            Exo: 5' to 3' double-stranded DNA exonuclease in the λ Red system; exo; creates 3' single-stranded DNA tails
   5918..5935    +  terminator     λ tL3 terminator (fragment): transcription terminator tL3 from phage λ
   5935..6022    +  CDS            SacB (fragment): secreted levansucrase that renders bacterial growth sensitive to sucrose; Bacillus subtilis sacB; negative selection marker
   6318..6371    +  CDS            tusB (fragment): TUSB_KLEP3 - Protein inferred from homology: Swiss-Prot protein existence level 3. Part of a sulfur-relay system required for 2-thiolation of 5- methylaminomethyl-2-thiouridine (mnm(5)s(2)U) at tRNA wobble positions. From Klebsiella pneumoniae (strain 342).
