[The description below was written by a language model from this plasmid's Addgene catalogue record and pLannotate feature annotations shown in this document.]
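Description:
p15a-AsCas12f-apmR is a low-copy bacterial expression plasmid built for genome editing in Klebsiella pneumoniae with the miniature CRISPR nuclease AsCas12f1 (also called Cas12U3). It replicates from the p15A origin, which is compatible with ColE1-type plasmids and so allows a second plasmid to be maintained in the same cell. Selection is by apramycin through the aac(3)IV acetyltransferase gene. The annotation also picks up several short remnants: a cat promoter with a truncated chloramphenicol resistance gene, pieces of an integrase, aadA, an RSF origin, IS1 and a pUC polylinker. These appear to be leftovers from earlier backbone versions or from the resistance cassette's source rather than functional parts.

Besides the catalogued insert, the feature table shows a complete λ Red recombineering module. The araC regulator is divergently transcribed from the araBAD promoter, which drives Gam, Beta and Exo under L-arabinose control, followed by a tL3 terminator fragment. Gam blocks host RecBCD, Exo resects double-stranded DNA ends, and Beta anneals single-stranded DNA to its target. Together they promote recombination with a supplied repair template, while nuclease cleavage of the unedited chromosome would provide counterselection.

The automated annotation does not label the AsCas12f1 coding sequence or its promoter. The roughly 1.7 kb downstream of the Red operon carries only a short sacB-like match and a small fragment resembling K. pneumoniae tusB, so the nuclease cassette probably lies there, but the record does not confirm this. No guide RNA cassette is annotated, and the record does not state how the guide is supplied.
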