Addgene plasmid #171610: p15a-AsCas12f-apmR
Purpose: AsCas12f1-based K. pneumoniae genome editing
Depositing lab: Quanjiang Ji. Depositing organization: ShanghaiTech University. Publication: Programmed genome editing by a miniature CRISPR-Cas12f nuclease. Wu Z, Zhang Y, Yu H, Pan D, Wang Y, Wang Y, Li F, Liu C, Nan H, Chen W, Ji Q. Nat Chem Biol. 2021 Sep 2. pii: 10.1038/s41589-021-00868-6. doi: 10.1038/s41589-021-00868-6. PubMed 34475565.
Backbone
  Vector backbone: p15a
  Vector type: Bacterial Expression
Growth in bacteria
  Bacterial resistance: Apramycin, 25 μg/mL
  Growth temperature: 37°C
  Growth strain: DH5alpha
  Copy number: Low Copy
Gene/Insert
  Gene/Insert name: AsCas12f1 (alt name: Cas12U3)
  Species: Other
  Cloning method: Gibson Cloning
Terms and licenses: Academic/Nonprofit Terms; Industry Terms: Not Available to Industry
How to cite: p15a-AsCas12f-apmR was a gift from Quanjiang Ji (Addgene plasmid # 171610 ; http://n2t.net/addgene:171610 ; RRID:Addgene_171610)
